Addgene plasmid #73557: CDK2-3XFlag-pBabe
Purpose: vector encoding a fusion protein between CDK2 and 3 Flag tags
Depositing lab: Gerardo Ferbeyre. Depositing organization: University of Montreal. Publication: A CDK4/6-Dependent Epigenetic Mechanism Protects Cancer Cells from PML-induced Senescence. Acevedo M, Vernier M, Mignacca L, Lessard F, Huot G, Moiseeva O, Bourdeau V, Ferbeyre G. Cancer Res. 2016 Jun 1;76(11):3252-64. doi: 10.1158/0008-5472.CAN-15-2347. Epub 2016 Mar 29. PubMed 27206849.
Backbone
  Vector backbone: pBabe
  Backbone size w/o insert (bp): 5169
  Total vector size (bp): 5952
  Vector type: Mammalian Expression, Retroviral
  Selectable markers: Puromycin
Growth in bacteria
  Bacterial resistance: Ampicillin, 100 μg/mL
  Growth temperature: 37°C
  Growth strain: NEB Stable
  Copy number: High Copy
Gene/Insert
  Gene/Insert name: CDK2
  Species: H. sapiens (human)
  Insert size (bp): 783
  Entrez Gene: CDK2 (a.k.a. CDKN2, p33(CDK2))
  Promoter: SV40
  Tag / fusion protein: 3X-FLAG (N terminal on insert)
  Cloning method: Restriction Enzyme; 5′ cloning site BamHI (not destroyed); 3′ cloning site EcoRI (not destroyed)
  Sequencing primers: 5′ ctttatccagccctcac; 3′ ggaatgtgtgtcagttagggt
Terms and licenses: Academic/Nonprofit Terms; Industry Terms: Not Available to Industry
How to cite: CDK2-3XFlag-pBabe was a gift from Gerardo Ferbeyre (Addgene plasmid # 73557 ; http://n2t.net/addgene:73557 ; RRID:Addgene_73557)
