[The description below was written by a language model from this plasmid's Addgene catalogue record.]
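Description:
CDK2-3XFlag-pBabe is a retroviral mammalian expression plasmid built on the pBabe backbone, carrying human CDK2 (cyclin-dependent kinase 2) fused to three tandem FLAG epitopes. The record lists a total size of 5952 bp, made up of a 5169 bp backbone and a 783 bp insert placed between BamHI and EcoRI sites, both of which were preserved. In bacteria the plasmid is maintained at high copy under ampicillin selection. In mammalian cells, puromycin resistance allows selection of stably transduced populations.

The 3X-FLAG tag is recorded as N-terminal on the insert, even though the construct name places it after CDK2. The tag allows the exogenous kinase to be detected, immunoprecipitated or distinguished from endogenous CDK2 with anti-FLAG antibodies. The promoter is listed as SV40. In pBabe-type vectors generally, the cloned gene is transcribed from the retroviral long terminal repeat, while an internal SV40 promoter drives the puromycin marker, so this field may describe the marker cassette rather than the insert. No feature table is provided to settle this, and the record does not itemise the LTRs, packaging signal or origin of replication. The listed insert size is also somewhat shorter than expected for a full-length CDK2 coding sequence, and the record does not explain this.

As a retroviral vector, the plasmid is intended for transfection into a packaging cell line to produce virus that integrates the tagged CDK2 cassette into target cells for stable expression. The associated publication concerns a CDK4/6-dependent epigenetic mechanism that protects cancer cells from PML-induced senescence, which suggests use in studying cell-cycle kinase function in that setting.
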