>Addgene plasmid #73557 | CDK2-3XFlag-pBabe | addgene partial sequence | sequence record 160066 | pBABE3 5'-ACCCTAACTGACACACATTCC-3'
CGAATTCTCAGAGTCGAAGATGGGGTACTGGCTTGGTCACATCCTGGAAGAAAGGGTGAGCCAGGGCTGC
CTTGGCCGAAATCCGCTTGTTAGGGTCGTAGTGCAGCATTTGCGATAACAAGCTCCGTCCATCTTCATCC
AGGGGAGGTACAACTTTACTAAAATCTTGCCGGGCCCACTTGGGGAAACTTGGCTTGCAATCAGGCATAG
AAGTAACTCCTGGCCACACCACCTCATCTGGGGTCCCCAGAGTCCGAAAGATCCGGAAGAGCTGGTCAAT
CTCAGAATCTCCAGGGAATAGGGCCCGGCGAGTCACCATCTCAGCAAAGATGCAGCCCAGGCTCCAGATG
TCCACAGCTGTGGAATAATATTTGCAGCCCAGGAGGATTTCAGGAGCTCGGTACCACAGGGTCACCACCT
CATGGGTGTAAGTACGAACAGGGACTCCAAAAGCTCTGGCTAGTCCAAAGTCTGCTAGCTTGATGGCCCC
CTCTGTGTTAATAAGCAGATTCTGAGGTTTAAGGTCTCGGTGGAGGACCCGATGAGAATGGCAGAAAGCT
AGGCCCTGGAGCAGCTGGAACAGATAGCTCTTGATGAGGGGAAGAGGAATGCCAGTGAGAGCAGAGGCAT
CCATGAATTTCTTGAGATCTTGGTGCAGAAATTCAAAAACCAGGTAGAGTTTATTTTCTGTGTGGATGAC
ATCCAGCAGCTTGACAATATTAGGATGGTTAAGCTCCTTAAGCAGAGAGATCTCTCGGATGGCAGTACTG
GGCACACCCTCAGTCTCAGTGTCCAGGCGGATTTTCTTAAGCGCCACCACCTCTCCCGTCAACTTGTTTC
TGGCTTTGTACACAACTCCGTACGTGCCCTCTCCGATCTTTTCCACCTTTTGGAAGTTCTCCTTGTCATC
GTCATCCTTGTTATCGATGTCATGATCTTTATAATCACCGTCATGGTCTTTGTAGTCCATGGTGGATCCG
GCCGGCGCCT
